Addgene plasmid #234916: pVT-GUS
Purpose: This all-in-one vector is used to express the GUS gene
Depositing lab: Guoli Song. Depositing organization: Institute of Cotton Research (ICR), CAAS. Publication: An all-in-one plant virus-based vector toolkit for streamlined gene silencing, overexpression, and genome editing. Hao Y, Yuan Z, Li Y, Zuo D, Cheng H, Wang Q, Zhang Y, Lv L, Liu J, Song G. Plant Commun. 2025 May 19:101379. doi: 10.1016/j.xplc.2025.101379. PubMed 40394900.
Backbone
  Vector backbone: pJRT.Agro.CLCrVA.008
  Backbone manufacturer: Tuttle et al Plant Methods. 2012 Aug 1;8(1):27. doi: 10.1186/1746-4811-8-27.
  Vector type: Plant Expression
Growth in bacteria
  Bacterial resistance: Kanamycin, 50 μg/mL
  Growth temperature: 37°C
  Growth strain: DH5alpha
  Copy number: High Copy
Gene/Insert
  Gene/Insert name: GUS
  Species: Other
  Cloning method: Other
Terms and licenses: Academic/Nonprofit Terms; Industry Terms: Not Available to Industry
How to cite: pVT-GUS was a gift from Guoli Song (Addgene plasmid # 234916 ; http://n2t.net/addgene:234916 ; RRID:Addgene_234916)
