[The description below was written by a language model from this plasmid's Addgene catalogue record and pLannotate feature annotations shown in this document.]
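Description:
pVT-GUS is a 14.6 kb plant expression plasmid built on pJRT.Agro.CLCrVA.008, a binary Agrobacterium vector whose name indicates that it carries the A component of cotton leaf crumple virus, a bipartite begomovirus. The publication title describes it as part of an "all-in-one" plant virus-based toolkit for gene silencing, overexpression and genome editing. The backbone has pCAMBIA-like features. A high-copy ColE1/pUC-type origin with a pBR322 bom site supports propagation in E. coli. The pVS1 oriV, RepA and StaA functions provide replication and stable maintenance in Agrobacterium. A kanamycin resistance gene (aphA-3) allows bacterial selection. No plant selectable marker is annotated. Nopaline-type left and right T-DNA border repeats flank the plant-delivered region, along with remnants of a lacZα/pUC cloning site.

Within the T-DNA, the annotation tool finds geminiviral coding sequences by homology to related begomoviruses. These include full-length Rep (replication initiator) and REN (replication enhancer) genes, short coat protein fragments and fragments of a movement protein. The movement protein is a B-component function, which fits the "all-in-one" description of combining viral components on one plasmid, although the record does not spell out this arrangement. The GUS cassette sits between the two movement protein fragments. It consists of an enhanced CaMV 35S promoter with a duplicated enhancer, a β-glucuronidase gene carrying a catalase intron that restricts expression to plant cells rather than bacteria, and a CaMV polyadenylation signal. A roughly 350 bp fragment resembling phytoene desaturase lies next to the coat protein remnant. It may act as a visible photobleaching silencing marker, but the record does not state its role. The stated purpose is GUS expression in plants, presumably delivered by agroinfiltration as a reporter for the overexpression function of the vector system.
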