Features (pLannotate 1.2.2; 27 found; start..end, strand, type, name):
     19..120     -  CDS            MVP_ABMVW (fragment): Experimental evidence at protein level: Swiss-Prot protein existence level 1. Transports viral genome to neighboring plant cells directly through plasmosdesmata, without any budding. The movement protein allows efficient cell to cell propagation, by bypassing the host cell wall barrier. Begomovirus genome is shuttled out of nucleus by Nuclear shuttle protein (NSP) and the movement protein transports the DNA-NSP complex to cell plasmodesmata and facilitates further movement across the cell wall. From Abutilon mosaic virus (isolate West India) (AbMV).
    938..1111    -  polyA_signal   CaMV poly(A) signal: cauliflower mosaic virus polyadenylation signal
   1153..3175    -  CDS            GUS (fragment): β-glucuronidase This version of the gusA gene has a 5' extension with a catalase intron to ensure expression in plants but not bacteria.
   3244..3920    -  promoter       CaMV 35S promoter (enhanced): cauliflower mosaic virus 35S promoter with a duplicated enhancer region
   3969..4127    -  CDS            MVP_ABMVW (fragment): Experimental evidence at protein level: Swiss-Prot protein existence level 1. Transports viral genome to neighboring plant cells directly through plasmosdesmata, without any budding. The movement protein allows efficient cell to cell propagation, by bypassing the host cell wall barrier. Begomovirus genome is shuttled out of nucleus by Nuclear shuttle protein (NSP) and the movement protein transports the DNA-NSP complex to cell plasmodesmata and facilitates further movement across the cell wall. From Abutilon mosaic virus (isolate West India) (AbMV).
   5204..5557    -  CDS            PDS (fragment): PDS_SOLLC - Experimental evidence at protein level: Swiss-Prot protein existence level 1. Converts phytoene into zeta-carotene via the intermediary of phytofluene by the symmetrical introduction of two double bonds at the C-11 and C-11' positions of phytoene with a concomitant isomerization of two neighboring double bonds at the C9 and C9' positions from trans to cis. From Solanum lycopersicum (Tomato) (Lycopersicon esculentum).
   5551..5640    +  CDS            CAPSD_ABMVW (fragment): Experimental evidence at protein level: Swiss-Prot protein existence level 1. Encapsidates the viral DNA into characteristic twinned ('geminate') particles. Binds the genomic viral ssDNA and shuttles it into and out of the cell nucleus. The CP of bipartite geminiviruses is not required for cell-to-cell or systemic movement. From Abutilon mosaic virus (isolate West India) (AbMV).
   5643..6038    -  CDS            REN_TGMVY: Experimental evidence at protein level: Swiss-Prot protein existence level 1. Increases viral DNA accumulation. Enhances infectivity and symptom expression (By similarity). From Tomato golden mosaic virus (strain Yellow vein) (TGMV).
   6116..7165    -  CDS            REP_BGYMJ: Experimental evidence at protein level: Swiss-Prot protein existence level 1. Essential for the replication of viral ssDNA. The closed circular ssDNA genome is first converted to a superhelical dsDNA. Rep binds a specific region at the genome origin of replication. It introduces an endonucleolytic nick within the conserved sequence 5'- TAATATTAC-3' in the intergenic region of the genome present in all geminiviruses, thereby initiating the rolling circle replication (RCR). Following cleavage, binds covalently to the 5'-phosphate of DNA as a tyrosyl ester. The cleavage gives rise to a free 3'-OH
   7518..7622    +  CDS            CAPSD_ABMVW (fragment): Experimental evidence at protein level: Swiss-Prot protein existence level 1. Encapsidates the viral DNA into characteristic twinned ('geminate') particles. Binds the genomic viral ssDNA and shuttles it into and out of the cell nucleus. The CP of bipartite geminiviruses is not required for cell-to-cell or systemic movement. From Abutilon mosaic virus (isolate West India) (AbMV).
   7641..7686    +  misc_feature   MCS (fragment): pUC18/19 multiple cloning site
   7689..7843    +  CDS            lacZα (fragment): LacZα fragment of β-galactosidase; lacZ fragment
   7909..7933    +  misc_feature   RB T-DNA repeat: right border repeat from nopaline C58 T-DNA
   8273..8674    +  CDS            Y4CG_SINFN (fragment): Protein inferred from homology: Swiss-Prot protein existence level 3. From Sinorhizobium fredii (strain NBRC 101917 / NGR234).
   9234..9863    +  CDS            pVS1 StaA: stability protein from the Pseudomonas plasmid pVS1 (Heeb et al., 2000)
  10292..11365   +  CDS            pVS1 RepA: replication protein from the Pseudomonas plasmid pVS1 (Heeb et al., 2000)
  11431..11625   +  rep_origin     pVS1 oriV: origin of replication for the Pseudomonas plasmid pVS1 (Heeb et al., 2000)
  11828..11867   +  CDS            rop (fragment): Rop protein, which maintains plasmids at low copy number; rop
  11969..12109   +  misc_feature   bom: basis of mobility region from pBR322
  12295..12883   -  rep_origin     ori: high-copy-number ColE1/pMB1/pBR322/pUC origin of replication
  12970..13764   -  CDS            KanR: aminoglycoside phosphotransferase; aphA-3; confers resistance to kanamycin
  14189..14213   +  misc_feature   LB T-DNA repeat: left border repeat from nopaline C58 T-DNA
  14291..14364   -  promoter       CaMV 35S promoter (enhanced) (fragment): cauliflower mosaic virus 35S promoter with a duplicated enhancer region
  14380..14468   +  CDS            lacI (fragment): lac repressor; lacI; The lac repressor binds to the lac operator to inhibit transcription in E. coli. This inhibition can be relieved by adding lactose or isopropyl-β-D-thiogalactopyranoside (IPTG).
  14481..14502   +  protein_bind   CAP binding site: CAP binding activates transcription in the presence of cAMP. E. coli catabolite activator protein
  14517..14547   +  promoter       lac promoter: promoter for the E. coli lac operon
  14551..14573   +  protein_bind   lac operator (fragment): The lac repressor binds to the lac operator to inhibit transcription in E. coli. This inhibition can be relieved by adding lactose or isopropyl-β-D-thiogalactopyranoside (IPTG). lac repressor encoded by lacI
>Addgene plasmid #234916 | pVT-GUS | addgene full sequence | sequence record 494794 | Addgene NGS Result
AATTCGAGCTCATTCGAGCTCCAGAACGATCTCAGTTAGGTCATGGGAAAGCTGATATTCATCCCTCTGA
GACTCTATATAATTAAATGCGTTTGGGGGATTAGCTAATTGAGAATCCATATAGAGAAATATGGCCGCGC
AGCGACGCCGGTTGAAGAATATGAACAAGGAATAAGATGAACAAGGAAGAAGATGAACAAGCAATAATTT
AATTAATTATTGTTAATAAGCATAAATTATGAAAATAATTTTGATGGTAATGAAAGTATTATAAATAATA
TTTAGGAGAAAATATTGTTAAGGAAATATCTGGTTATGTTTATTTGTTAAGGTATATGGGTTTTTATAGA
AACCCAGGAGCAGCTATGGTAAGAAACCCAGGACTCAAAAAATGCCTCTCAACTTCTCTCATATGTTGCG
GAGTCTGGAGTCCCATTTATACCATAGAAAGCATTGGGGGTATAGCATGGTAATTTCACATCGGACTCCA
TACCGCGGCCATCTATATAATATTACTGATGGCCGCGCGAAGTCCCGGTATGCCTTTTCAGCCGTTGGAT
CTGGAGCCGTACCTTTTTCGCGTTCCCATTTTGCCCCTGGAGTCCCGAGCTATTTACGACCCCCTGCCAC
CGAGTCCCCTTCGTGGAGCGCTCTTCGTCCAACACGTGTCCCAACTTTTGCGCATTTTTGACTACCTGTC
GCGCACTTGAATTAAAGTTGCCCTTTTATTTTCTTCCAATTATTTTGCGGCTGAGTAGTCTAGATAATTG
TGACAACTTAGTGAGCAAGTTGTAGGAGGACCCTATCCGTCTGGGAAAATAATTGGGTTTTCACGTGTAC
CAATGGGAAATAATATGTATAGCCTATTTAATTTAGAAAATTAAATAGTTTTAGTAATTCCTATATAATA
GCGTTTACTAGTCTGGGTAAAATTCGTGATCTGGATTTTAGTATGGATTTTGGTTTTAGGAATTAGAAAT
TTTATTGATAGAAGTATTTTACAAATACAAATACATACTAAGGGTTTCTTATATGCTCAACACATGAGCG
AAACCCTATAGGAACCCTAATTCCCTTATCTGGGAACTACTCACACATTATTATGGAGAAACTCGAGCTT
GTCGATCGACAGATCCCGGTCGGCATCTACTCTTGTTTGCCTCCCTGCTGCGGTTTTTCACCGAAGTTCA
TGCCAGTCCAGCGTTTTTGCAGCAGAAAAGCCGCCGACTTCGGTTTGCGGTCGCGAGTGAAGATCCCTTT
CTTGTTACCGCCAACGCGCAATATGCCTTGCGAGGTCGCAAAATCGGCGAAATTCCATACCTGTTCACCG
ACGACGGCGCTGACGCGATCAAAGACGCGGTGATACATATCCAGCCATGCACACTGATACTCTTCACTCC
ACATGTCGGTGTACATTGAGTGCAGCCCGGCTAACGTATCCACGCCGTATTCGGTGATGATAATCGGCTG
ATGCAGTTTCTCCTGCCAGGCCAGAAGTTCTTTTTCCAGTACCTTCTCTGCCGTTTCCAAATCGCCGCTT
TGGACATACCATCCGTAATAACGGTTCAGGCACAGCACATCAAAGAGATCGCTGATGGTATCGGTGTGAG
CGTCGCAGAACATTACATTGACGCAGGTGATCGGACGCGTCGGGTCGAGTTTACGCGTTGCTTCCGCCAG
TGGCGCGAAATATTCCCGTGCACCTTGCGGACGGGTATCCGGTTCGTTGGCAATACTCCACATCACCACG
CTTGGGTGGTTTTTGTCACGCGCTATCAGCTCTTTAATCGCCTGTAAGTGCGCTTGCTGAGTTTCCCCGT
TGACTGCCTCTTCGCTGTACAGTTCTTTCGGCTTGTTGCCCGCTTCGAAACCAATGCCTAAAGAGAGGTT
AAAGCCGACAGCAGCAGTTTCATCAATCACCACGATGCCATGTTCATCTGCCCAGTCGAGCATCTCTTCA
GCGTAAGGGTAATGCGAGGTACGGTAGGAGTTGGCCCCAATCCAGTCCATTAATGCGTGGTCGTGCACCA
TCAGCACGTTATCGAATCCTTTGCCACGCAAGTCCGCATCTTCATGACGACCAAAGCCAGTAAAGTAGAA
CGGTTTGTGGTTAATCAGGAACTGTTCGCCCTTCACTGCCACTGACCGGATGCCGACGCGAAGCGGGTAG
ATATCACACTCTGTCTGGCTTTTGGCTGTGACGCACAGTTCATAGAGATAACCTTCACCCGGTTGCCAGA
GGTGCGGATTCACCACTTGCAAAGTCCCGCTAGTGCCTTGTCCAGTTGCAACCACCTGTTGATCCGCATC
ACGCAGTTCAACGCTGACATCACCATTGGCCACCACCTGCCAGTCAACAGACGCGTGGTTACAGTCTTGC
GCGACATGCGTCACCACGGTGATATCGTCCACCCAGGTGTTCGGCGTGGTGTAGAGCATTACGCTGCGAT
GGATTCCGGCATAGTTAAAGAAATCATGGAAGTAAGACTGCTTTTTCTTGCCGTTTTCGTCGGTAATCAC
CATTCCCGGCGGGATAGTCTGCCAGTTCAGTTCGTTGTTCACACAAACGGTGATACGTACACTTTTCCCG
GCAATAACATACGGCGTGACATCGGCTTCAAATGGCGTATAGCCGCCCTGATGCTCCATCACTTCCTGAT
TATTGACCCACACTTTGCCGTAATGAGTGACCGCATCGAAACGCAGCACGATACGCTGGCCTGCCCAACC
TTTCGGTATAAAGACTTCGCGCTGATACCAGACGTTGCCCGCATAATTACGAATATCTGCATCGGCGAAC
TGATCGTTAAAACTGCCTGGCACAGCAATTGCCCGGCTTTCTTGTAACGCGCTTTCCCACCAACGCTGAT
CAATTCCACAGTTTTCGCGATCCAGACTGAATGCCCACAGGCCGTCGAGTTTTTTGATTTCACGGGTTGG
GGTTTCTACAGGACGGACGAGTCGTCGGTTCTGTAACTATCATCATCATCATAGACACACGAAATAAAGT
AATCAGATTATCAGTTAAAGCTATGTAATATTTACACCATAACCAATCAATTAAAAAATAGATCAGTTTA
AAGAAAGATCAAAGCTCAAAAAAATAAAAAGAGAAAAGGGTCCTAACCAAGAAAATGAAGGAGAAAAACT
AGAAATTTACCCTCAGATCTACCATGGATCTCATTGCCCCCCGGATCTGCGAAAGCTCGAGAGAGATAGA
TTTGTAGAGAGAGACTGGTGATTTCAGCGTGTCCTCTCCAAATGAAATGAACTTCCTTATATAGAGGAAG
GGTCTTGCGAAGGATAGTGGGATTGTGCGTCATCCCTTACGTCAGTGGAGATATCACATCAATCCACTTG
CTTTGAAGACGTGGTTGGAACGTCTTCTTTTTCCACGATGCTCCTCGTGGGTGGGGGTCCATCTTTGGGA
CCACTGTCGGCAGAGGCATCTTGAACGATAGCCTTTCCTTTATCGCAATGATGGCATTTGTAGGTGCCAC
CTTCCTTTTCTACTGTCCTTTTGATGAAGTGACAGATAGCTGGGCAATGGAATCCGAGGAGGTTTCCCGA
TATTACCCTTTGTTGAAAAGTCTCAATAGCCCTTTGGTCTTCTGAGACTGTATCTTTGATATTCTTGGAG
TAGACGAGAGTGTCGTGCTCCACCATGTTCACATCAATCCACTTGCTTTGAAGACGTGGTTGGAACGTCT
TCTTTTTCCACGATGCTCCTCGTGGGTGGGGGTCCATCTTTGGGACCACTGTCGGCAGAGGCATCTTGAA
CGATAGCCTTTCCTTTATCGCAATGATGGCATTTGTAGGTGCCACCTTCCTTTTCTACTGTCCTTTTGAT
GAAGTGACAGATAGCTGGGCAATGGAATCCGAGGAGGTTTCCCGATATTACCCTTTGTTGAAAAGTCTCA
ATAGCCCTTTGGTCTTCTGAGACTGTATCTTTGATATTCTTGGAGTAGACGAGAGTGTCGTGCTCCACCA
TGTTGGCAAGCTGCTCTAGCTCACGTTGACGGAAACTGCAGAACGATCTCAGTTAGGTCATGGGAAAGCT
GATATTCATCCCTCTGAGACTCTATATAATTAAATGCGTTTGGGGGATTAGCTAATTGAGAATCCATATA
GAGAAATATGGCCGCGCAGCGACGCCGGTTGAAGAATATGAACAAGGAATAAGATGAACAAGGAAGAAGA
TGAACAAGCAATAATTTAATTAATTATTGTTAATAAGCATAAATTATGAAAATAATTTTGATGGTAATGA
AAGTATTATAAATAATATTTAGGAGAAAATATTGTTAAGGAAATATCTGGTTATGTTTATTTGTTAAGGT
ATATGGGTTTTTATAGAAACCCAGGAGCAGCTATGGTAAGAAACCCAGGACTCAAAAAATGCCTCTCAAC
TTCTCTCATATGTTGCGGAGTCTGGAGTCCCATTTATACCATAGAAAGCATTGGGGGTATAGCATGGTAA
TTTCACATCGGACTCCATACCGCGGCCATCTATATAATATTACTGATGGCCGCGCGAAGTCCCGGTATGC
CTTTTCAGCCGTTGGATCTGGAGCCGTACCTTTTTCGCGTTCCCATTTTGCCCCTGGAGTCCCGAGCTAT
TTACGACCCCCTGCCACCGAGTCCCCTTCGTGGAGCGCTCTTCGTCCAACACGTGTCCCAACTTTTGCGC
ATTTTTGACTACCTGTCGCGCACTTGAATTAAAGTTGCCCTTTTATTTTCTTCCAATTATTTTGCGGCTG
AGTAGTCTAGTGGATCCCCCGGAGCTCCACTTGGGATAGGTTAAGAAAATATGTCTGGCTTGTAAACGAA
AAGAATCGGGGTTTCTAGGCATTTTTTAAATAGTGACCCAGGACTCAAAAACTAGCTCTCAACTTCTCTC
ATATGTTGTGGAGTCTGGAGTCCTTTATATATGTTTACGCTATAGAAGGCATTTGGGGACTCTCCCGGGC
CCACCATAGGACTCCATACCGCGGCCATCTATATAATATTACTGATGGCCGCGCGGATTTTGGAGCCCCC
TTTTGTCGTTAGCGCGACCTTTAATTCAAATTAAAGGTTGCTTTTTTCTATCGTCCGATCATTTTGCGCC
TGACTAGCCTAGATATTAGCAACAACTTCGCGGCTAAGTTGTTGACCGTCAAGTATAAATTAATGGGCTT
ATGGCCTAATGGGTATAGAGCAAAATGGCATGCCTGCAGACTAGTGCTTTACTCTGATCCGCAGATATTT
CATCAGGAAAGAGCTTTGCAAGTTCCTTCATTGTAGCATCAATAATTTCTGAGTCACTACATGCAATCCA
TTCTTCTGCTGGGGCAAAAACTAACTCCAACATGGATTGGTTTGGATTGTAATATTCCTTACATGTTACA
GACATGTCAGCATAAACACTTAAAAGCGGGCTTCTGCTAAAGAGTAGATGATCATAGGTGTTCTTCAATT
TCCTATCAAACCAGATGTGAACGTTGATAACTGGAACTCCAACTAATTTCTCTAATTTCTTGAAGTATGA
AATCTCTCTCCAGTCTTCAGGCACTAGTGAATTCGCTAGCGTTAACTGGCCATAATCCTGTGTATGCAAC
GTTGAAAATTCGGATCTATTTTTACGATTCGATCATGAATTAATAAAATTTAAATTTTATTGAATGATTT
TCTAGTACATAACTGACATACGACTTATCAGTTGCGAAACGAACAGCTCTAATTACATTGTTAAGTGAAA
TTACGCCTAATTCGTCTAAGTACAACATAACCAACTGTTTAAACCTAATTAAATAAGTCGACCCAGAAGC
TGTCAGAGATGTCGTCCAGACTTGGAAGTTCAGGTAAGCTTTGTGGAGATGCAACGCTCTCCGTAAGTTG
TGGTTGAATCGGATCTGGACGTGGTATATACGCGTCCTGGTGTATAGCAGATCCTCTACTCCGTATATCT
TGAAATATAGGGGATTTATTATCTCCCAGATATACACGCCATTCTCTGCCTGACGTGCAGTGATGATTTC
CCCTGTGCGTGAATCCATGACCGGTGCAGCCTATGTGGAAGTATATGGTGCACCCACAGTTTAGATCAAT
GCGTCGTCGTCTAATCGCCCTCCTCTTGGCTTGCCTGTGTGCCTTCTTGATAGAGGGGGGCGTCGAGAGT
GATGAAGATAACATTCTTGAGAGTCCAATGTTTGAGCGACGCATTTTCCGCTTTATCCAGGAAATCTTTA
TAGCTGGATCCCTCGCCTGGATTGCAAAGCACGATTGAAGGGATCCCTCCTTTAATTTGAACTGGTTTCC
CGTACTTGCAATTTGACTGCCAGTCTTTTTGGGCCCCAAGAAGCTCTTTCCAATGCTTTAGCTTTAGGTA
TTGCGGTGCTACGTCATCAATGACGTTATAGGCAACATTATTCGAGTACACTCGATTATTGAAGTCCAGG
TGTCCACTGAGGTAATTATGTGGGCCTAAAGCACGAGCCCACATCGTCTTGCCCGTTCTAGAATCACCTT
CCACTATGAGACTAACTGGTCTTACAGGCCGCGCAGCGGGACCCATTCCAAAATAATCATCCGCCCATTC
TTGCATCTGTTCAGGAACGTTAGTGAAAGAGGAAAGTGGAAATGGAGGGACCCATTGTTCAGGCGCCTTT
TTGAAAAGGCGTTCCAAGTTCGCTGTAATGTTATGGTAACTCACGATGAACGCCCTTGGATCTCCGGCCC
GGATAATTGCAAGAGCTTCCGCCAAACTAGGTGCATTGATGGCGTTATAATAGACGTCGTCTTTATTCTT
CTTTGTACCCCCAGGCACTTTGAACTGTCCGGATTCACAACAATCGCCGTCTTTGGTGATGTAATTCTTG
ACGGCGTTGGCGTCTTTGGCTGCTTGTATGTTTGGGTGAAAATTGGTCGACCTTCTGGGGTGAGTAAGGT
CGAAAAATCTCTTATTCTTGATGTTGGACTTTCCAGAGAGTTGGATGAGACAGTGAAGGTGTGGGAATCC
GTCCGAGTGCTCCTCTCTGGCAACTCGAATATATGTTGGTTTGACGACTGACCATGATAAGGTTTGAAGC
ATTTGAAGAGCTTCATTTTTTGGGATATCGCACTTGGGATAGGTTAAGAAAATATGTCTGGCTTGTAAAC
GAAAAGAATCGGGGTTTCTAGGCATTTTTTAAATAGTGACCCAGGACTCAAAAACTAGCTCTCAACTTCT
CTCATATGTTGTGGAGTCTGGAGTCCTTTATATATGTTTACGCTATAGAAGGCATTTGGGGACTCTCCCG
GGCCCACCATAGGACTCCATACCGCGGCCATCTATATAATATTACTGATGGCCGCGCGGATTTTGGAGCC
CCCTTTTGTCGTTAGCGCGACCTTTAATTCAAATTAAAGGTTGCTTTTTTCTATCGTCCAATCATTTTGC
GCCTGACTAGCCTAGATATTAGCAACAACTTCGCGACTAAGTTGTTGACCGTCAAGTATAAATTAATGGG
CTTATGGCCCAATGGGTATAGAGCAAAATGCCCAAGCGTGATGCCCCGTGGCGCTTATTAGCGGGTACGT
CTAAGGTAAGTCGAAATGCCAACTACTCTCCCTTGAGAGTATTGGGCCCTAAAGTTAATAAGGGACCTCG
AGGGGGGGCCCGGTACCCGGGGATCCTCTAGAGTCGACCTGCAGGCATGCAAGCTTGGCACTGGCCGTCG
TTTTACAACGTCGTGACTGGGAAAACCCTGGCGTTACCCAACTTAATCGCCTTGCAGCACATCCCCCTTT
CGCCAGCTGGCGTAATAGCGAAGAGGCCCGCACCGATCGCCCTTCCCAACAGTTGCGCAGCCTGAATGGC
GAATGCTAGAGCAGCTTGAGCTTGGATCAGATTGTCGTTTCCCGCCTTCAGTTTAAACTATCAGTGTTTG
ACAGGATATATTGGCGGGTAAACCTAAGAGAAAAGAGCGTTTATTAGAATAATCGGATATTTAAAAGGGC
GTGAAAAGGTTTATCCGTTCGTCCATTTGTATGTGCATGCCAACCACAGGGTTCCCCTCGGGATCAAAGT
ACTTTGATCCAACCCCTCCGCTGCTATAGTGCAGTCGGCTTCTGACGTTCAGTGCAGCCGTCTTCTGAAA
ACGACATGTCGCACAAGTCCTAAGTTACGCGACAGGCTGCCGCCCTGCCCTTTTCCTGGCGTTTTCTTGT
CGCGTGTTTTAGTCGCATAAAGTAGAATACTTGCGACTAGAACCGGAGACATTACGCCATGAACAAGAGC
GCCGCCGCTGGCCTGCTGGGCTATGCCCGCGTCAGCACCGACGACCAGGACTTGACCAACCAACGGGCCG
AACTGCACGCGGCCGGCTGCACCAAGCTGTTTTCCGAGAAGATCACCGGCACCAGGCGCGACCGCCCGGA
GCTGGCCAGGATGCTTGACCACCTACGCCCTGGCGACGTTGTGACAGTGACCAGGCTAGACCGCCTGGCC
CGCAGCACCCGCGACCTACTGGACATTGCCGAGCGCATCCAGGAGGCCGGCGCGGGCCTGCGTAGCCTGG
CAGAGCCGTGGGCCGACACCACCACGCCGGCCGGCCGCATGGTGTTGACCGTGTTCGCCGGCATTGCCGA
GTTCGAGCGTTCCCTAATCATCGACCGCACCCGGAGCGGGCGCGAGGCCGCCAAGGCCCGAGGCGTGAAG
TTTGGCCCCCGCCCTACCCTCACCCCGGCACAGATCGCGCACGCCCGCGAGCTGATCGACCAGGAAGGCC
GCACCGTGAAAGAGGCGGCTGCACTGCTTGGCGTGCATCGCTCGACCCTGTACCGCGCACTTGAGCGCAG
CGAGGAAGTGACGCCCACCGAGGCCAGGCGGCGCGGTGCCTTCCGTGAGGACGCATTGACCGAGGCCGAC
GCCCTGGCGGCCGCCGAGAATGAACGCCAAGAGGAACAAGCATGAAACCGCACCAGGACGGCCAGGACGA
ACCGTTTTTCATTACCGAAGAGATCGAGGCGGAGATGATCGCGGCCGGGTACGTGTTCGAGCCGCCCGCG
CACGTCTCAACCGTGCGGCTGCATGAAATCCTGGCCGGTTTGTCTGATGCCAAGCTGGCGGCCTGGCCGG
CCAGCTTGGCCGCTGAAGAAACCGAGCGCCGCCGTCTAAAAAGGTGATGTGTATTTGAGTAAAACAGCTT
GCGTCATGCGGTCGCTGCGTATATGATGCGATGAGTAAATAAACAAATACGCAAGGGGAACGCATGAAGG
TTATCGCTGTACTTAACCAGAAAGGCGGGTCAGGCAAGACGACCATCGCAACCCATCTAGCCCGCGCCCT
GCAACTCGCCGGGGCCGATGTTCTGTTAGTCGATTCCGATCCCCAGGGCAGTGCCCGCGATTGGGCGGCC
GTGCGGGAAGATCAACCGCTAACCGTTGTCGGCATCGACCGCCCGACGATTGACCGCGACGTGAAGGCCA
TCGGCCGGCGCGACTTCGTAGTGATCGACGGAGCGCCCCAGGCGGCGGACTTGGCTGTGTCCGCGATCAA
GGCAGCCGACTTCGTGCTGATTCCGGTGCAGCCAAGCCCTTACGACATATGGGCCACCGCCGACCTGGTG
GAGCTGGTTAAGCAGCGCATTGAGGTCACGGATGGAAGGCTACAAGCGGCCTTTGTCGTGTCGCGGGCGA
TCAAAGGCACGCGCATCGGCGGTGAGGTTGCCGAGGCGCTGGCCGGGTACGAGCTGCCCATTCTTGAGTC
CCGTATCACGCAGCGCGTGAGCTACCCAGGCACTGCCGCCGCCGGCACAACCGTTCTTGAATCAGAACCC
GAGGGCGACGCTGCCCGCGAGGTCCAGGCGCTGGCCGCTGAAATTAAATCAAAACTCATTTGAGTTAATG
AGGTAAAGAGAAAATGAGCAAAAGCACAAACACGCTAAGTGCCGGCCGTCCGAGCGCACGCAGCAGCAAG
GCTGCAACGTTGGCCAGCCTGGCAGACACGCCAGCCATGAAGCGGGTCAACTTTCAGTTGCCGGCGGAGG
ATCACACCAAGCTGAAGATGTACGCGGTACGCCAAGGCAAGACCATTACCGAGCTGCTATCTGAATACAT
CGCGCAGCTACCAGAGTAAATGAGCAAATGAATAAATGAGTAGATGAATTTTAGCGGCTAAAGGAGGCGG
CATGGAAAATCAAGAACAACCAGGCACCGACGCCGTGGAATGCCCCATGTGTGGAGGAACGGGCGGTTGG
CCAGGCGTAAGCGGCTGGGTTGCCTGCCGGCCCTGCAATGGCACTGGAACCCCCAAGCCCGAGGAATCGG
CGTGAGCGGTCGCAAACCATCCGGCCCGGTACAAATCGGCGCGGCGCTGGGTGATGACCTGGTGGAGAAG
TTGAAGGCCGCGCAGGCCGCCCAGCGGCAACGCATCGAGGCAGAAGCACGCCCCGGTGAATCGTGGCAAG
CGGCCGCTGATCGAATCCGCAAAGAATCCCGGCAACCGCCGGCAGCCGGTGCGCCGTCGATTAGGAAGCC
GCCCAAGGGCGACGAGCAACCAGATTTTTTCGTTCCGATGCTCTATGACGTGGGCACCCGCGATAGTCGC
AGCATCATGGACGTGGCCGTTTTCCGTCTGTCGAAGCGTGACCGACGAGCTGGCGAGGTGATCCGCTACG
AGCTTCCAGACGGGCACGTAGAGGTTTCCGCAGGGCCGGCCGGCATGGCCAGTGTGTGGGATTACGACCT
GGTACTGATGGCGGTTTCCCATCTAACCGAATCCATGAACCGATACCGGGAAGGGAAGGGAGACAAGCCC
GGCCGCGTGTTCCGTCCACACGTTGCGGACGTACTCAAGTTCTGCCGGCGAGCCGATGGCGGAAAGCAGA
AAGACGACCTGGTAGAAACCTGCATTCGGTTAAACACCACGCACGTTGCCATGCAGCGTACGAAGAAGGC
CAAGAACGGCCGCCTGGTGACGGTATCCGAGGGTGAAGCCTTGATTAGCCGCTACAAGATCGTAAAGAGC
GAAACCGGGCGGCCGGAGTACATCGAGATCGAGCTAGCTGATTGGATGTACCGCGAGATCACAGAAGGCA
AGAACCCGGACGTGCTGACGGTTCACCCCGATTACTTTTTGATCGATCCCGGCATCGGCCGTTTTCTCTA
CCGCCTGGCACGCCGCGCCGCAGGCAAGGCAGAAGCCAGATGGTTGTTCAAGACGATCTACGAACGCAGT
GGCAGCGCCGGAGAGTTCAAGAAGTTCTGTTTCACCGTGCGCAAGCTGATCGGGTCAAATGACCTGCCGG
AGTACGATTTGAAGGAGGAGGCGGGGCAGGCTGGCCCGATCCTAGTCATGCGCTACCGCAACCTGATCGA
GGGCGAAGCATCCGCCGGTTCCTAATGTACGGAGCAGATGCTAGGGCAAATTGCCCTAGCAGGGGAAAAA
GGTCGAAAAGGTGTCTTTCCTGTGGATAGCACGTACATTGGGAACCCAAAGCCGTACATTGGGAACCGGA
ACCCGTACATTGGGAACCCAAAGCCGTACATTGGGAACCGGTCACACATGTAAGTGACTGATATAAAAGA
GAAAAAAGGCGATTTTTCCGCCTAAAACTCTTTAAAACTTATTAAAACTCTTAAAACCCGCCTGGCCTGT
GCATAACTGTCTGGCCAGCGCACAGCCGAAGAGCTGCAAAAAGCGCCTACCCTTCGGTCGCTGCGCTCCC
TACGCCCCGCCGCTTCGCGTCGGCCTATCGCGGCCGCTGGCCGCTCAAAAATGGCTGGCCTACGGCCAGG
CAATCTACCAGGGCGCGGACAAGCCGCGCCGTCGCCACTCGACCGCCGGCGCCCACATCAAGGCACCCTG
CCTCGCGCGTTTCGGTGATGACGGTGAAAACCTCTGACACATGCAGCTCCCGGAGACGGTCACAGCTTGT
CTGTAAGCGGATGCCGGGAGCAGACAAGCCCGTCAGGGCGCGTCAGCGGGTGTTGGCGGGTGTCGGGGCG
CAGCCATGACCCAGTCACGTAGCGATAGCGGAGTGTATACTGGCTTAACTATGCGGCATCAGAGCAGATT
GTACTGAGAGTGCACCATATGCGGTGTGAAATACCGCACAGATGCGTAAGGAGAAAATACCGCATCAGGC
GCTCTTCCGCTTCCTCGCTCACTGACTCGCTGCGCTCGGTCGTTCGGCTGCGGCGAGCGGTATCAGCTCA
CTCAAAGGCGGTAATACGGTTATCCACAGAATCAGGGGATAACGCAGGAAAGAACATGTGAGCAAAAGGC
CAGCAAAAGGCCAGGAACCGTAAAAAGGCCGCGTTGCTGGCGTTTTTCCATAGGCTCCGCCCCCCTGACG
AGCATCACAAAAATCGACGCTCAAGTCAGAGGTGGCGAAACCCGACAGGACTATAAAGATACCAGGCGTT
TCCCCCTGGAAGCTCCCTCGTGCGCTCTCCTGTTCCGACCCTGCCGCTTACCGGATACCTGTCCGCCTTT
CTCCCTTCGGGAAGCGTGGCGCTTTCTCATAGCTCACGCTGTAGGTATCTCAGTTCGGTGTAGGTCGTTC
GCTCCAAGCTGGGCTGTGTGCACGAACCCCCCGTTCAGCCCGACCGCTGCGCCTTATCCGGTAACTATCG
TCTTGAGTCCAACCCGGTAAGACACGACTTATCGCCACTGGCAGCAGCCACTGGTAACAGGATTAGCAGA
GCGAGGTATGTAGGCGGTGCTACAGAGTTCTTGAAGTGGTGGCCTAACTACGGCTACACTAGAAGGACAG
TATTTGGTATCTGCGCTCTGCTGAAGCCAGTTACCTTCGGAAAAAGAGTTGGTAGCTCTTGATCCGGCAA
ACAAACCACCGCTGGTAGCGGTGGTTTTTTTGTTTGCAAGCAGCAGATTACGCGCAGAAAAAAAGGATCT
CAAGAAGATCCTTTGATCTTTTCTACGGGGTCTGACGCTCAGTGGAACGAAAACTCACGTTAAGGGATTT
TGGTCATGCATTCTAGGTACTAAAACAATTCATCCAGTAAAATATAATATTTTATTTTCTCCCAATCAGG
CTTGATCCCCAGTAAGTCAAAAAATAGCTCGACATACTGTTCTTCCCCGATATCCTCCCTGATCGACCGG
ACGCAGAAGGCAATGTCATACCACTTGTCCGCCCTGCCGCTTCTCCCAAGATCAATAAAGCCACTTACTT
TGCCATCTTTCACAAAGATGTTGCTGTCTCCCAGGTCGCCGTGGGAAAAGACAAGTTCCTCTTCGGGCTT
TTCCGTCTTTAAAAAATCATACAGCTCGCGCGGATCTTTAAATGGAGTGTCTTCTTCCCAGTTTTCGCAA
TCCACATCGGCCAGATCGTTATTCAGTAAGTAATCCAATTCGGCTAAGCGGCTGTCTAAGCTATTCGTAT
AGGGACAATCCGATATGTCGATGGAGTGAAAGAGCCTGATGCACTCCGCATACAGCTCGATAATCTTTTC
AGGGCTTTGTTCATCTTCATACTCTTCCGAGCAAAGGACGCCATCGGCCTCACTCATGAGCAGATTGCTC
CAGCCATCATGCCGTTCAAAGTGCAGGACCTTTGGAACAGGCAGCTTTCCTTCCAGCCATAGCATCATGT
CCTTTTCCCGTTCCACATCATAGGTGGTCCCTTTATACCGGCTGTCCGTCATTTTTAAATATAGGTTTTC
ATTTTCTCCCACCAGCTTATATACCTTAGCAGGAGACATTCCTTCCGTATCTTTTACGCAGCGGTATTTT
TCGATCAGTTTTTTCAATTCCGGTGATATTCTCATTTTAGCCATTTATTATTTCCTTCCTCTTTTCTACA
GTATTTAAAGATACCCCAAGAAGCTAATTATAACAAGACGAACTCCAATTCACTGTTCCTTGCATTCTAA
AACCTTAAATACCAGAAAACAGCTTTTTCAAAGTTGTTTTCAAAGTTGGCGTATAACATAGTATCGACGG
AGCCGATTTTGAAACCGCGGTGATCACAGGCAGCAACGCTCTGTCATCGTTACAATCAACATGCTACCCT
CCGCGAGATCATCCGTGTTTCAAACCCGGCAGCTTAGTTGCCGTTCTTCCGAATAGCATCGGTAACATGA
GCAAAGTCTGCCGCCTTACAACGGCTCTCCCGCTGACGCCGTCCCGGACTGATGGGCTGCCTGTATCGAG
TGGTGATTTTGTGCCGAGCTGCCGGTCGGGGAGCTGTTGGCTGGCTGGTGGCAGGATATATTGTGGTGTA
AACAAATTGACGCTTAGACAACTTAATAACACATTGCGGACGTTTTTAATGTACTGAATTAACGCCGAAT
TAATTCGGGGATAGCCCTTTGGTCTTCTGAGACTGTATCTTTGATATTCTTGGAGTAGACGAGAGTGTCG
TGCTCCACCATGTTGGCAAGCTGCTCTAGCCAATACGCAAACCGCCTCTCCCCGCGCGTTGGCCGATTCA
TTAATGCAGCTGGCACGACAGGTTTCCCGACTGGAAAGCGGGCAGTGAGCGCAACGCAATTAATGTGAGT
TAGCTCACTCATTAGGCACCCCAGGCTTTACACTTTATGCTTCCGGCTCGTATGTTGTGTGGAATTGTGA
GCGGATAACAATTTCACACAGGAAACAGCTATGACATGATTACG
